Addgene plasmid #222497: EFS-SpdCas9-Dnmt3A/3L-WT
Purpose: Expresses EFS promoter driven human codon optimized SpdCas9 directly fused to WT Dnmt3A/3L followed by P2A-mCherry
Depositing lab: Isaac Hilton. Depositing organization: Rice University. Publication: Characterization of Rationally Designed CRISPR/Cas9-Based DNA Methyltransferases with Distinct Methyltransferase and Gene Silencing Activities in Human Cell Lines and Primary Human T Cells. Guerra-Resendez RS, Lydon SL, Ma AJ, Bedford GC, Reed DR, Kim S, Teran ER, Nishiguchi T, Escobar M, DiNardo AR, Hilton IB. ACS Synth Biol. 2025 Feb 3. doi: 10.1021/acssynbio.4c00569. PubMed 39898483.
Backbone
  Vector backbone: LentiCRISPR v2
  Vector type: Mammalian Expression, Lentiviral
Growth in bacteria
  Bacterial resistance: Ampicillin, 100 μg/mL
  Growth temperature: 37°C
  Growth strain: NEB Stable
  Copy number: High Copy
Gene/Insert
  Gene/Insert name: S. pyogenes dCas9 with C-terminal fusion of murine Dnmt3A-Dnmt3L engineered fusion
  Species: M. musculus (mouse), Synthetic; Streptococcus pyogenes
  Insert size (bp): 5886
  Mutation: D10A and H840A in S.pyogenes Cas9
  Promoter: EFS
  Tag / fusion protein: FLAG Tag (C terminal on insert)
  Cloning method: Gibson Cloning
  Sequencing primers: 5′ ATCCGGTGCCTAGAGAAGGT
Terms and licenses: Academic/Nonprofit Terms; Industry Terms: Not Available to Industry
How to cite: EFS-SpdCas9-Dnmt3A/3L-WT was a gift from Isaac Hilton (Addgene plasmid # 222497 ; http://n2t.net/addgene:222497 ; RRID:Addgene_222497)
