[The description below was written by a language model from this plasmid's Addgene catalogue record and pLannotate feature annotations shown in this document.]
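Description:
EFS-SpdCas9-Dnmt3A/3L-WT is a third-generation-style, self-inactivating HIV-1 lentiviral transfer plasmid built on the LentiCRISPR v2 backbone for expressing a programmable DNA methyltransferase in mammalian cells. It is maintained in E. coli as a high-copy plasmid through a ColE1/pUC-type origin and selected with ampicillin (AmpR). The backbone also carries an f1 origin and an SV40/EM7-driven BleoR cassette that lies outside the LTRs. The viral region consists of a CMV enhancer/promoter fused to a truncated 5' LTR, the Ψ packaging signal with a gag fragment, the RRE, cPPT/CTS, WPRE and a ΔU3 3' LTR followed by a bGH polyadenylation signal. Together these elements allow packaging of the genomic RNA and integration of a transcriptionally inactivated provirus.

The payload is driven by the EFS (EF-1α core) promoter and encodes human codon-optimized Streptococcus pyogenes dCas9, made nuclease-dead by the D10A and H840A mutations. Its C terminus is fused directly to an engineered single-chain fusion of murine Dnmt3A and Dnmt3L fragments in wild-type form. Dnmt3A supplies de novo methyltransferase activity, and the catalytically inactive Dnmt3L stimulates it. The record lists a C-terminal FLAG tag on the insert, followed by P2A-mCherry, so transduced or transfected cells can be identified by red fluorescence from a separately released reporter.

A gRNA scaffold is annotated upstream of the EFS promoter, but no U6 promoter or spacer appears in the feature table, so it is unclear whether the plasmid expresses a functional guide; one may need to be supplied separately. The construct is intended for targeted DNA methylation and gene silencing, and the associated study used human cell lines and primary human T cells.
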