Features (pLannotate 1.2.2; 37 found; start..end, strand, type, name):
    732..1592    -  CDS            AmpR: β-lactamase; bla; confers resistance to ampicillin, carbenicillin, and related antibiotics
   1593..1697    -  promoter       AmpR promoter: bla
   1756..1808    -  misc_feature   bom (fragment): basis of mobility region from pBR322
   1963..2342    +  enhancer       CMV enhancer: human cytomegalovirus immediate early enhancer
   2343..2542    +  promoter       CMV promoter: human cytomegalovirus (CMV) immediate early promoter
   2560..2740    +  LTR            5' LTR (truncated): truncated 5' long terminal repeat (LTR) from HIV-1
   2787..2912    +  misc_feature   HIV-1 Ψ: packaging signal of human immunodeficiency virus type 1
   2896..3259    +  CDS            HIV-1 gag (fragment): gag protein from human immunodeficiency virus 1; gag
   3405..3638    +  misc_feature   RRE: The Rev response element (RRE) of HIV-1 allows for Rev-dependent mRNA export from the nucleus to the cytoplasm.
   4015..4115    +  CDS            Rev (fragment): human immunodeficiency virus 1 (HIV-1) Rev protein; rev; enhances nuclear export of unspliced and incompletely spliced viral mRNAs
   4165..4282    +  misc_feature   cPPT/CTS: central polypurine tract and central termination sequence of HIV-1
   4414..4489    +  misc_RNA       gRNA scaffold: guide RNA scaffold for the Streptococcus pyogenes CRISPR/Cas9 system
   4507..4525    +  CDS            small t antigen (fragment): SV40 (simian virus 40) small t antigen
   4551..4762    +  promoter       EF-1α core promoter: core promoter for human elongation factor EF-1α
   4785..6386    +  CDS            dCas9(N): N-terminal portion of catalytically inactive Streptococcus pyogenes dCas9 carrying the D10A mutation (Zetsche et al., 2015)
   6387..8885    +  CDS            Cas9(C): C-terminal portion of Streptococcus pyogenes Cas9 (Zetsche et al., 2015)
   8973..8990    +  CDS            thrombin site: thrombin recognition and cleavage site
   8997..9899    +  CDS            Dnmt3a (fragment): DNM3A_MOUSE - Experimental evidence at protein level: Swiss-Prot protein existence level 1. Required for genome-wide de novo methylation and is essential for the establishment of DNA methylation patterns during development (PubMed:9662389, PubMed:11399089, PubMed:10555141, PubMed:11919202, PubMed:16567415, PubMed:17713477). DNA methylation is coordinated with methylation of histones (PubMed:9662389, PubMed:11399089, PubMed:10555141, PubMed:11919202, PubMed:16567415, PubMed:17713477). It modifies DNA in a non-processive manner and also methylates non-CpG sites (PubMed:9662389, PubMed:11399089,
   9984..10625   +  CDS            Dnmt3l (fragment): DNM3L_MOUSE - Experimental evidence at protein level: Swiss-Prot protein existence level 1. Catalytically inactive regulatory factor of DNA methyltransferases that can either promote or inhibit DNA methylation depending on the context (PubMed:11719692, PubMed:15318244, PubMed:15671018, PubMed:24074865). Essential for the function of DNMT3A and DNMT3B: activates DNMT3A and DNMT3B by binding to their catalytic domain (PubMed:15671018). Acts by accelerating the binding of DNA and S-adenosyl-L-methionine (AdoMet) to the methyltransferases and dissociates from the complex after DNA binding to the m
  10725..11435   +  CDS            mCherry: monomeric derivative of DsRed fluorescent protein (Shaner et al., 2004) mammalian codon-optimized
  11451..12039   +  misc_feature   WPRE: woodchuck hepatitis virus posttranscriptional regulatory element
  12090..12109   +  misc_feature   cPPT/CTS (fragment): central polypurine tract and central termination sequence of HIV-1
  12111..12344   +  LTR            3' LTR (ΔU3): self-inactivating 3' long terminal repeat (LTR) from HIV-1
  12376..12600   +  polyA_signal   bGH poly(A) signal: bovine growth hormone polyadenylation signal
  12604..12625   +  promoter       SV40 promoter (fragment): SV40 enhancer and early promoter
  12646..13074   +  rep_origin     f1 ori (sequence partly withheld): f1 bacteriophage origin of replication; arrow indicates direction of (+) strand synthesis
  13088..13417   +  promoter       SV40 promoter: SV40 enhancer and early promoter
  13465..13512   +  promoter       EM7 promoter: synthetic bacterial promoter&nbsp
  13531..13905   +  CDS            BleoR: antibiotic-binding protein; Sh ble from Streptoalloteichus hindustanus; confers resistance to bleomycin, phleomycin, and Zeocin™
  13915..14040   +  CDS            ble (fragment): BLE_KLEPN - Experimental evidence at protein level: Swiss-Prot protein existence level 1. Binding protein with a strong affinity to the bleomycin family of antibiotics. Binds to CL990; an antimitotic-antibiotic compound. From Klebsiella pneumoniae.
  14035..14156   +  polyA_signal   SV40 poly(A) signal: SV40 polyadenylation signal
  14227..14249   -  protein_bind   lac operator (fragment): The lac repressor binds to the lac operator to inhibit transcription in E. coli. This inhibition can be relieved by adding lactose or isopropyl-β-D-thiogalactopyranoside (IPTG). lac repressor encoded by lacI
  14253..14283   -  promoter       lac promoter: promoter for the E. coli lac operon
  14298..14319   -  protein_bind   CAP binding site: CAP binding activates transcription in the presence of cAMP. E. coli catabolite activator protein
  14332..14424   -  CDS            lacI (fragment): lac repressor; lacI; The lac repressor binds to the lac operator to inhibit transcription in E. coli. This inhibition can be relieved by adding lactose or isopropyl-β-D-thiogalactopyranoside (IPTG).
  14426..14559   -  rep_origin     RSF ori (fragment): Plasmids containing the RSF 1030 origin of replication can be propagated in E. coli cells that contain additional plasmids with compatible origins.
  14607..561     -  rep_origin     ori (across the origin): high-copy-number ColE1/pMB1/pBR322/pUC origin of replication
>Addgene plasmid #222497 | EFS-SpdCas9-Dnmt3A/3L-WT | addgene full sequence | sequence record 441134 | Addgene NGS Result
CATCACAAAAATCGACGCTCAAGTCAGAGGTGGCGAAACCCGACAGGACTATAAAGATACCAGGCGTTTC
CCCCTGGAAGCTCCCTCGTGCGCTCTCCTGTTCCGACCCTGCCGCTTACCGGATACCTGTCCGCCTTTCT
CCCTTCGGGAAGCGTGGCGCTTTCTCATAGCTCACGCTGTAGGTATCTCAGTTCGGTGTAGGTCGTTCGC
TCCAAGCTGGGCTGTGTGCACGAACCCCCCGTTCAGCCCGACCGCTGCGCCTTATCCGGTAACTATCGTC
TTGAGTCCAACCCGGTAAGACACGACTTATCGCCACTGGCAGCAGCCACTGGTAACAGGATTAGCAGAGC
GAGGTATGTAGGCGGTGCTACAGAGTTCTTGAAGTGGTGGCCTAACTACGGCTACACTAGAAGAACAGTA
TTTGGTATCTGCGCTCTGCTGAAGCCAGTTACCTTCGGAAAAAGAGTTGGTAGCTCTTGATCCGGCAAAC
AAACCACCGCTGGTAGCGGTGGTTTTTTTGTTTGCAAGCAGCAGATTACGCGCAGAAAAAAAGGATCTCA
AGAAGATCCTTTGATCTTTTCTACGGGGTCTGACGCTCAGTGGAACGAAAACTCACGTTAAGGGATTTTG
GTCATGAGATTATCAAAAAGGATCTTCACCTAGATCCTTTTAAATTAAAAATGAAGTTTTAAATCAATCT
AAAGTATATATGAGTAAACTTGGTCTGACAGTTACCAATGCTTAATCAGTGAGGCACCTATCTCAGCGAT
CTGTCTATTTCGTTCATCCATAGTTGCCTGACTCCCCGTCGTGTAGATAACTACGATACGGGAGGGCTTA
CCATCTGGCCCCAGTGCTGCAATGATACCGCGAGACCCACGCTCACCGGCTCCAGATTTATCAGCAATAA
ACCAGCCAGCCGGAAGGGCCGAGCGCAGAAGTGGTCCTGCAACTTTATCCGCCTCCATCCAGTCTATTAA
TTGTTGCCGGGAAGCTAGAGTAAGTAGTTCGCCAGTTAATAGTTTGCGCAACGTTGTTGCCATTGCTACA
GGCATCGTGGTGTCACGCTCGTCGTTTGGTATGGCTTCATTCAGCTCCGGTTCCCAACGATCAAGGCGAG
TTACATGATCCCCCATGTTGTGCAAAAAAGCGGTTAGCTCCTTCGGTCCTCCGATCGTTGTCAGAAGTAA
GTTGGCCGCAGTGTTATCACTCATGGTTATGGCAGCACTGCATAATTCTCTTACTGTCATGCCATCCGTA
AGATGCTTTTCTGTGACTGGTGAGTACTCAACCAAGTCATTCTGAGAATAGTGTATGCGGCGACCGAGTT
GCTCTTGCCCGGCGTCAATACGGGATAATACCGCGCCACATAGCAGAACTTTAAAAGTGCTCATCATTGG
AAAACGTTCTTCGGGGCGAAAACTCTCAAGGATCTTACCGCTGTTGAGATCCAGTTCGATGTAACCCACT
CGTGCACCCAACTGATCTTCAGCATCTTTTACTTTCACCAGCGTTTCTGGGTGAGCAAAAACAGGAAGGC
AAAATGCCGCAAAAAAGGGAATAAGGGCGACACGGAAATGTTGAATACTCATACTCTTCCTTTTTCAATA
TTATTGAAGCATTTATCAGGGTTATTGTCTCATGAGCGGATACATATTTGAATGTATTTAGAAAAATAAA
CAAATAGGGGTTCCGCGCACATTTCCCCGAAAAGTGCCACCTGACGTCGACGGATCGGGAGATCTCCCGA
TCCCCTATGGTGCACTCTCAGTACAATCTGCTCTGATGCCGCATAGTTAAGCCAGTATCTGCTCCCTGCT
TGTGTGTTGGAGGTCGCTGAGTAGTGCGCGAGCAAAATTTAAGCTACAACAAGGCAAGGCTTGACCGACA
ATTGCATGAAGAATCTGCTTAGGGTTAGGCGTTTTGCGCTGCTTCGCGATGTACGGGCCAGATATACGCG
TTGACATTGATTATTGACTAGTTATTAATAGTAATCAATTACGGGGTCATTAGTTCATAGCCCATATATG
GAGTTCCGCGTTACATAACTTACGGTAAATGGCCCGCCTGGCTGACCGCCCAACGACCCCCGCCCATTGA
CGTCAATAATGACGTATGTTCCCATAGTAACGCCAATAGGGACTTTCCATTGACGTCAATGGGTGGAGTA
TTTACGGTAAACTGCCCACTTGGCAGTACATCAAGTGTATCATATGCCAAGTACGCCCCCTATTGACGTC
AATGACGGTAAATGGCCCGCCTGGCATTATGCCCAGTACATGACCTTATGGGACTTTCCTACTTGGCAGT
ACATCTACGTATTAGTCATCGCTATTACCATGGTGATGCGGTTTTGGCAGTACATCAATGGGCGTGGATA
GCGGTTTGACTCACGGGGATTTCCAAGTCTCCACCCCATTGACGTCAATGGGAGTTTGTTTTGGCACCAA
AATCAACGGGACTTTCCAAAATGTCGTAACAACTCCGCCCCATTGACGCAAATGGGCGGTAGGCGTGTAC
GGTGGGAGGTCTATATAAGCAGCGCGTTTTGCCTGTACTGGGTCTCTCTGGTTAGACCAGATCTGAGCCT
GGGAGCTCTCTGGCTAACTAGGGAACCCACTGCTTAAGCCTCAATAAAGCTTGCCTTGAGTGCTTCAAGT
AGTGTGTGCCCGTCTGTTGTGTGACTCTGGTAACTAGAGATCCCTCAGACCCTTTTAGTCAGTGTGGAAA
ATCTCTAGCAGTGGCGCCCGAACAGGGACTTGAAAGCGAAAGGGAAACCAGAGGAGCTCTCTCGACGCAG
GACTCGGCTTGCTGAAGCGCGCACGGCAAGAGGCGAGGGGCGGCGACTGGTGAGTACGCCAAAAATTTTG
ACTAGCGGAGGCTAGAAGGAGAGAGATGGGTGCGAGAGCGTCAGTATTAAGCGGGGGAGAATTAGATCGC
GATGGGAAAAAATTCGGTTAAGGCCAGGGGGAAAGAAAAAATATAAATTAAAACATATAGTATGGGCAAG
CAGGGAGCTAGAACGATTCGCAGTTAATCCTGGCCTGTTAGAAACATCAGAAGGCTGTAGACAAATACTG
GGACAGCTACAACCATCCCTTCAGACAGGATCAGAAGAACTTAGATCATTATATAATACAGTAGCAACCC
TCTATTGTGTGCATCAAAGGATAGAGATAAAAGACACCAAGGAAGCTTTAGACAAGATAGAGGAAGAGCA
AAACAAAAGTAAGACCACCGCACAGCAAGCGGCCGCTGATCTTCAGACCTGGAGGAGGAGATATGAGGGA
CAATTGGAGAAGTGAATTATATAAATATAAAGTAGTAAAAATTGAACCATTAGGAGTAGCACCCACCAAG
GCAAAGAGAAGAGTGGTGCAGAGAGAAAAAAGAGCAGTGGGAATAGGAGCTTTGTTCCTTGGGTTCTTGG
GAGCAGCAGGAAGCACTATGGGCGCAGCGTCAATGACGCTGACGGTACAGGCCAGACAATTATTGTCTGG
TATAGTGCAGCAGCAGAACAATTTGCTGAGGGCTATTGAGGCGCAACAGCATCTGTTGCAACTCACAGTC
TGGGGCATCAAGCAGCTCCAGGCAAGAATCCTGGCTGTGGAAAGATACCTAAAGGATCAACAGCTCCTGG
GGATTTGGGGTTGCTCTGGAAAACTCATTTGCACCACTGCTGTGCCTTGGAATGCTAGTTGGAGTAATAA
ATCTCTGGAACAGATTTGGAATCACACGACCTGGATGGAGTGGGACAGAGAAATTAACAATTACACAAGC
TTAATACACTCCTTAATTGAAGAATCGCAAAACCAGCAAGAAAAGAATGAACAAGAATTATTGGAATTAG
ATAAATGGGCAAGTTTGTGGAATTGGTTTAACATAACAAATTGGCTGTGGTATATAAAATTATTCATAAT
GATAGTAGGAGGCTTGGTAGGTTTAAGAATAGTTTTTGCTGTACTTTCTATAGTGAATAGAGTTAGGCAG
GGATATTCACCATTATCGTTTCAGACCCACCTCCCAACCCCGAGGGGACCCGACAGGCCCGAAGGAATAG
AAGAAGAAGGTGGATAGAGAGACAGAGACAGATCCATTCGATTAGTGAACGGATCGGCACTGCGTGCGCC
AATTCTGCAGACAAATGGCAGTATTCATCCACAATTTTAAAAGAAAAGGGGGGATTGGGGGGTACAGTGC
AGGGGAAAGAATAGTAGACATAATAGCAACAGACATACAAACTAAAGAATTACAAAAACAAATTACAAAA
ATTCAAAATTTTCGGGTTTATTACAGGGACAGCAGAGATCCAGTTTGGTTAATTAAGGTACCGATATCAC
TAGTGTTCCATTAACTGCGCTAAAAATAATTTTTAAATCTTTTTTAGCTTCTTGCTCTTTTTTGTACGTC
TCTGTTTTAGAGCTAGAAATAGCAAGTTAAAATAAGGCTAGTCCGTTATCAACTTGAAAAAGTGGCACCG
AGTCGGTGCTTTTTTGAATTCGCTAGCTAGGTCTTGAAAGGAGTGGGAATTGGCTCCGGTGCCCGTCAGT
GGGCAGAGCGCACATCGCCCACAGTCCCCGAGAAGTTGGGGGGAGGGGTCGGCAATTGATCCGGTGCCTA
GAGAAGGTGGCGCGGGGTAAACTGGGAAAGTGATGTCGTGTACTGGCTCCGCCTTTTTCCCGAGGGTGGG
GGAGAACCGTATATAAGTGCAGTAGTCGCCGTGAACGTTCTTTTTCGCAACGGGTTTGCCGCCAGAACAC
AGGACCGGTTCTAGAGCCACCATGGACAAGAAGTACAGCATCGGCCTGGCCATCGGCACCAACTCTGTGG
GCTGGGCCGTGATCACCGACGAGTACAAGGTGCCCAGCAAGAAATTCAAGGTGCTGGGCAACACCGACCG
GCACAGCATCAAGAAGAACCTGATCGGAGCCCTGCTGTTCGACAGCGGCGAAACAGCCGAGGCCACCCGG
CTGAAGAGAACCGCCAGAAGAAGATACACCAGACGGAAGAACCGGATCTGCTATCTGCAAGAGATCTTCA
GCAACGAGATGGCCAAGGTGGACGACAGCTTCTTCCACAGACTGGAAGAGTCCTTCCTGGTGGAAGAGGA
TAAGAAGCACGAGCGGCACCCCATCTTCGGCAACATCGTGGACGAGGTGGCCTACCACGAGAAGTACCCC
ACCATCTACCACCTGAGAAAGAAACTGGTGGACAGCACCGACAAGGCCGACCTGCGGCTGATCTATCTGG
CCCTGGCCCACATGATCAAGTTCCGGGGCCACTTCCTGATCGAGGGCGACCTGAACCCCGACAACAGCGA
CGTGGACAAGCTGTTCATCCAGCTGGTGCAGACCTACAACCAGCTGTTCGAGGAAAACCCCATCAACGCC
AGCGGCGTGGACGCCAAGGCCATCCTGTCTGCCAGACTGAGCAAGAGCAGACGGCTGGAAAATCTGATCG
CCCAGCTGCCCGGCGAGAAGAAGAATGGCCTGTTCGGAAACCTGATTGCCCTGAGCCTGGGCCTGACCCC
CAACTTCAAGAGCAACTTCGACCTGGCCGAGGATGCCAAACTGCAGCTGAGCAAGGACACCTACGACGAC
GACCTGGACAACCTGCTGGCCCAGATCGGCGACCAGTACGCCGACCTGTTTCTGGCCGCCAAGAACCTGT
CCGACGCCATCCTGCTGAGCGACATCCTGAGAGTGAACACCGAGATCACCAAGGCCCCCCTGAGCGCCTC
TATGATCAAGAGATACGACGAGCACCACCAGGACCTGACCCTGCTGAAAGCTCTCGTGCGGCAGCAGCTG
CCTGAGAAGTACAAAGAGATTTTCTTCGACCAGAGCAAGAACGGCTACGCCGGCTACATTGACGGCGGAG
CCAGCCAGGAAGAGTTCTACAAGTTCATCAAGCCCATCCTGGAAAAGATGGACGGCACCGAGGAACTGCT
CGTGAAGCTGAACAGAGAGGACCTGCTGCGGAAGCAGCGGACCTTCGACAACGGCAGCATCCCCCACCAG
ATCCACCTGGGAGAGCTGCACGCCATTCTGCGGCGGCAGGAAGATTTTTACCCATTCCTGAAGGACAACC
GGGAAAAGATCGAGAAGATCCTGACCTTCCGCATCCCCTACTACGTGGGCCCTCTGGCCAGGGGAAACAG
CAGATTCGCCTGGATGACCAGAAAGAGCGAGGAAACCATCACCCCCTGGAACTTCGAGGAAGTGGTGGAC
AAGGGCGCTTCCGCCCAGAGCTTCATCGAGCGGATGACCAACTTCGATAAGAACCTGCCCAACGAGAAGG
TGCTGCCCAAGCACAGCCTGCTGTACGAGTACTTCACCGTGTATAACGAGCTGACCAAAGTGAAATACGT
GACCGAGGGAATGAGAAAGCCCGCCTTCCTGAGCGGCGAGCAGAAAAAGGCCATCGTGGACCTGCTGTTC
AAGACCAACCGGAAAGTGACCGTGAAGCAGCTGAAAGAGGACTACTTCAAGAAAATCGAGTGCTTCGACT
CCGTGGAAATCTCCGGCGTGGAAGATCGGTTCAACGCCTCCCTGGGCACATACCACGATCTGCTGAAAAT
TATCAAGGACAAGGACTTCCTGGACAATGAGGAAAACGAGGACATTCTGGAAGATATCGTGCTGACCCTG
ACACTGTTTGAGGACAGAGAGATGATCGAGGAACGGCTGAAAACCTATGCCCACCTGTTCGACGACAAAG
TGATGAAGCAGCTGAAGCGGCGGAGATACACCGGCTGGGGCAGGCTGAGCCGGAAGCTGATCAACGGCAT
CCGGGACAAGCAGTCCGGCAAGACAATCCTGGATTTCCTGAAGTCCGACGGCTTCGCCAACAGAAACTTC
ATGCAGCTGATCCACGACGACAGCCTGACCTTTAAAGAGGACATCCAGAAAGCCCAGGTGTCCGGCCAGG
GCGATAGCCTGCACGAGCACATTGCCAATCTGGCCGGCAGCCCCGCCATTAAGAAGGGCATCCTGCAGAC
AGTGAAGGTGGTGGACGAGCTCGTGAAAGTGATGGGCCGGCACAAGCCCGAGAACATCGTGATCGAAATG
GCCAGAGAGAACCAGACCACCCAGAAGGGACAGAAGAACAGCCGCGAGAGAATGAAGCGGATCGAAGAGG
GCATCAAAGAGCTGGGCAGCCAGATCCTGAAAGAACACCCCGTGGAAAACACCCAGCTGCAGAACGAGAA
GCTGTACCTGTACTACCTGCAGAATGGGCGGGATATGTACGTGGACCAGGAACTGGACATCAACCGGCTG
TCCGACTACGATGTGGACGCCATCGTGCCTCAGAGCTTTCTGAAGGACGACTCCATCGACAACAAGGTGC
TGACCAGAAGCGACAAGAACCGGGGCAAGAGCGACAACGTGCCCTCCGAAGAGGTCGTGAAGAAGATGAA
GAACTACTGGCGGCAGCTGCTGAACGCCAAGCTGATTACCCAGAGAAAGTTCGACAATCTGACCAAGGCC
GAGAGAGGCGGCCTGAGCGAACTGGATAAGGCCGGCTTCATCAAGAGACAGCTGGTGGAAACCCGGCAGA
TCACAAAGCACGTGGCACAGATCCTGGACTCCCGGATGAACACTAAGTACGACGAGAATGACAAGCTGAT
CCGGGAAGTGAAAGTGATCACCCTGAAGTCCAAGCTGGTGTCCGATTTCCGGAAGGATTTCCAGTTTTAC
AAAGTGCGCGAGATCAACAACTACCACCACGCCCACGACGCCTACCTGAACGCCGTCGTGGGAACCGCCC
TGATCAAAAAGTACCCTAAGCTGGAAAGCGAGTTCGTGTACGGCGACTACAAGGTGTACGACGTGCGGAA
GATGATCGCCAAGAGCGAGCAGGAAATCGGCAAGGCTACCGCCAAGTACTTCTTCTACAGCAACATCATG
AACTTTTTCAAGACCGAGATTACCCTGGCCAACGGCGAGATCCGGAAGCGGCCTCTGATCGAGACAAACG
GCGAAACCGGGGAGATCGTGTGGGATAAGGGCCGGGATTTTGCCACCGTGCGGAAAGTGCTGAGCATGCC
CCAAGTGAATATCGTGAAAAAGACCGAGGTGCAGACAGGCGGCTTCAGCAAAGAGTCTATCCTGCCCAAG
AGGAACAGCGATAAGCTGATCGCCAGAAAGAAGGACTGGGACCCTAAGAAGTACGGCGGCTTCGACAGCC
CCACCGTGGCCTATTCTGTGCTGGTGGTGGCCAAAGTGGAAAAGGGCAAGTCCAAGAAACTGAAGAGTGT
GAAAGAGCTGCTGGGGATCACCATCATGGAAAGAAGCAGCTTCGAGAAGAATCCCATCGACTTTCTGGAA
GCCAAGGGCTACAAAGAAGTGAAAAAGGACCTGATCATCAAGCTGCCTAAGTACTCCCTGTTCGAGCTGG
AAAACGGCCGGAAGAGAATGCTGGCCTCTGCCGGCGAACTGCAGAAGGGAAACGAACTGGCCCTGCCCTC
CAAATATGTGAACTTCCTGTACCTGGCCAGCCACTATGAGAAGCTGAAGGGCTCCCCCGAGGATAATGAG
CAGAAACAGCTGTTTGTGGAACAGCACAAGCACTACCTGGACGAGATCATCGAGCAGATCAGCGAGTTCT
CCAAGAGAGTGATCCTGGCCGACGCTAATCTGGACAAAGTGCTGTCCGCCTACAACAAGCACCGGGATAA
GCCCATCAGAGAGCAGGCCGAGAATATCATCCACCTGTTTACCCTGACCAATCTGGGAGCCCCTGCCGCC
TTCAAGTACTTTGACACCACCATCGACCGGAAGAGGTACACCAGCACCAAAGAGGTGCTGGACGCCACCC
TGATCCACCAGAGCATCACCGGCCTGTACGAGACACGGATCGACCTGTCTCAGCTGGGAGGCGACAAGCG
ACCTGCCGCCACAAAGAAGGCTGGACAGGCTAAGAAGAAGAAAATGGGCAGCAGCCATCATCATCATCAT
CACAGCAGCGGCCTGGTGCCGCGCGGCAGCCATATGAACCATGACCAGGAATTTGACCCCCCAAAGGTTT
ACCCACCTGTGCCAGCTGAGAAGAGGAAGCCCATCCGCGTGCTGTCTCTCTTTGATGGGATTGCTACAGG
GCTCCTGGTGCTGAAGGACCTGGGCATCCAAGTGGACCGCTACATTGCCTCCGAGGTGTGTGAGGACTCC
ATCACGGTGGGCATGGTGCGGCACCAGGGAAAGATCATGTACGTCGGGGACGTCCGCAGCGTCACACAGA
AGCATATCCAGGAGTGGGGCCCATTCGACCTGGTGATTGGAGGCAGTCCCTGCAATGACCTCTCCATTGT
CAACCCTGCCCGCAAGGGACTTTATGAGGGTACTGGCCGCCTCTTCTTTGAGTTCTACCGCCTCCTGCAT
GATGCGCGGCCCAAGGAGGGAGATGATCGCCCCTTCTTCTGGCTCTTTGAGAATGTGGTGGCCATGGGCG
TTAGTGACAAGAGGGACATCTCGCGATTTCTTGAGTCTAACCCCGTGATGATTGACGCCAAAGAAGTGTC
TGCTGCACACAGGGCCCGTTACTTCTGGGGTAACCTTCCTGGCATGAACAGGCCTTTGGCATCCACTGTG
AATGATAAGCTGGAGCTGCAAGAGTGTCTGGAGCACGGCAGAATAGCCAAGTTCAGCAAAGTGAGGACCA
TTACCACCAGGTCAAACTCTATAAAGCAGGGCAAAGACCAGCATTTCCCCGTCTTCATGAACGAGAAGGA
GGACATCCTGTGGTGCACTGAAATGGAAAGGGTGTTTGGCTTCCCCGTCCACTACACAGACGTCTCCAAC
ATGAGCCGCTTGGCGAGGCAGAGACTGCTGGGCCGATCGTGGAGCGTGCCGGTCATCCGCCACCTCTTCG
CTCCGCTGAAGGAATATTTTGCTTGTGTGTCTAGCGGCAATAGTAACGCTAACAGCCGCGGGCCGAGCTT
CAGCAGCGGCCTGGTGCCGTTAAGCTTGCGCGGCAGCCATATGGGCCCTATGGAGATATACAAGACAGTG
TCTGCATGGAAGAGACAGCCAGTGCGGGTACTGAGCCTTTTTAGAAATATTGATAAAGTACTAAAGAGTT
TGGGCTTTTTAGAAAGCGGTTCTGGTTCTGGGGGAGGAACGCTGAAGTACGTGGAAGATGTCACAAATGT
CGTGAGGAGAGACGTGGAGAAATGGGGCCCCTTTGACCTGGTGTACGGCTCGACGCAGCCCCTAGGCAGC
TCCTGTGATCGCTGTCCCGGCTGGTACATGTTCCAGTTCCACCGGATCCTGCAGTATGCGCTGCCTCGCC
AGGAGAGTCAGCGGCCCTTCTTCTGGATATTCATGGACAATCTGCTGCTGACTGAGGATGACCAAGAGAC
AACTACCCGCTTCCTTCAGACAGAGGCTGTGACCCTCCAGGATGTCCGTGGCAGGGACTACCAGAATGCT
ATGCGGGTGTGGAGCAACATTCCAGGGCTGAAGAGCAAGCATGCGCCCCTGACCCCAAAGGAAGAAGAGT
ATCTGCAAGCCCAAGTCAGAAGCAGGAGCAAGCTGGACGCCCCGAAAGTTGACCTCCTGGTGAAGAACTG
CCTTCTCCCGCTGAGAGAGTACTTCAAGTATTTTTCTCAAAACTCACTTCCTCTTGCTGGATCCGATTAC
AAAGACGATGACGATAAGGGATCCGGCGCAACAAACTTCTCTCTGCTGAAACAAGCCGGAGATGTCGAAG
AGAATCCTGGACCGATGGTGAGCAAGGGCGAGGAGGATAACATGGCCATCATCAAGGAGTTCATGCGCTT
CAAGGTGCACATGGAGGGCTCCGTGAACGGCCACGAGTTCGAGATCGAGGGCGAGGGCGAGGGCCGCCCC
TACGAGGGCACCCAGACCGCCAAGCTGAAGGTGACCAAGGGTGGCCCCCTGCCCTTCGCCTGGGACATCC
TGTCCCCTCAGTTCATGTACGGCTCCAAGGCCTACGTGAAGCACCCCGCCGACATCCCCGACTACTTGAA
GCTGTCCTTCCCCGAGGGCTTCAAGTGGGAGCGCGTGATGAACTTCGAGGACGGCGGCGTGGTGACCGTG
ACCCAGGACTCCTCCCTGCAGGACGGCGAGTTCATCTACAAGGTGAAGCTGCGCGGCACCAACTTCCCCT
CCGACGGCCCCGTAATGCAGAAGAAGACCATGGGCTGGGAGGCCTCCTCCGAGCGGATGTACCCCGAGGA
CGGCGCCCTGAAGGGCGAGATCAAGCAGAGGCTGAAGCTGAAGGACGGCGGCCACTACGACGCTGAGGTC
AAGACCACCTACAAGGCCAAGAAGCCCGTGCAGCTGCCCGGCGCCTACAACGTCAACATCAAGTTGGACA
TCACCTCCCACAACGAGGACTACACCATCGTGGAACAGTACGAACGCGCCGAGGGCCGCCACTCCACCGG
CGGCATGGACGAGCTGTACAAGTAGTGTCGTTAAGTCGACAATCAACCTCTGGATTACAAAATTTGTGAA
AGATTGACTGGTATTCTTAACTATGTTGCTCCTTTTACGCTATGTGGATACGCTGCTTTAATGCCTTTGT
ATCATGCTATTGCTTCCCGTATGGCTTTCATTTTCTCCTCCTTGTATAAATCCTGGTTGCTGTCTCTTTA
TGAGGAGTTGTGGCCCGTTGTCAGGCAACGTGGCGTGGTGTGCACTGTGTTTGCTGACGCAACCCCCACT
GGTTGGGGCATTGCCACCACCTGTCAGCTCCTTTCCGGGACTTTCGCTTTCCCCCTCCCTATTGCCACGG
CGGAACTCATCGCCGCCTGCCTTGCCCGCTGCTGGACAGGGGCTCGGCTGTTGGGCACTGACAATTCCGT
GGTGTTGTCGGGGAAATCATCGTCCTTTCCTTGGCTGCTCGCCTGTGTTGCCACCTGGATTCTGCGCGGG
ACGTCCTTCTGCTACGTCCCTTCGGCCCTCAATCCAGCGGACCTTCCTTCCCGCGGCCTGCTGCCGGCTC
TGCGGCCTCTTCCGCGTCTTCGCCTTCGCCCTCAGACGAGTCGGATCTCCCTTTGGGCCGCCTCCCCGCG
TCGACTTTAAGACCAATGACTTACAAGGCAGCTGTAGATCTTAGCCACTTTTTAAAAGAAAAGGGGGGAC
TGGAAGGGCTAATTCACTCCCAACGAAGACAAGATCTGCTTTTTGCTTGTACTGGGTCTCTCTGGTTAGA
CCAGATCTGAGCCTGGGAGCTCTCTGGCTAACTAGGGAACCCACTGCTTAAGCCTCAATAAAGCTTGCCT
TGAGTGCTTCAAGTAGTGTGTGCCCGTCTGTTGTGTGACTCTGGTAACTAGAGATCCCTCAGACCCTTTT
AGTCAGTGTGGAAAATCTCTAGCAGGGCCCGTTTAAACCCGCTGATCAGCCTCGACTGTGCCTTCTAGTT
GCCAGCCATCTGTTGTTTGCCCCTCCCCCGTGCCTTCCTTGACCCTGGAAGGTGCCACTCCCACTGTCCT
TTCCTAATAAAATGAGGAAATTGCATCGCATTGTCTGAGTAGGTGTCATTCTATTCTGGGGGGTGGGGTG
GGGCAGGACAGCAAGGGGGAGGATTGGGAAGACAATAGCAGGCATGCTGGGGATGCGGTGGGCTCTATGG
CTTCTGAGGCGGAAAGAACCAGCTGGGGCTCTAGGGGGTATCCCC
[124 nt withheld, positions 12646-12769]
C
[91 nt withheld, positions 12771-12861]
A
[49 nt withheld, positions 12863-12911]
CCTTTGACGTTGGAGTCCACGTTCTTT
[37 nt withheld, positions 12939-12975]
ACCCTATCTCGGTCTATTCTTTTGATTTATAAGGGATTTTGCCGATTTCGGCCTATTGGTTAAAAAATGA
GCTGATTTAACAAAAATTTAACGCGAATTAATTCTGTGGAATGTGTGTCAGTTAGGGTGTGGAAAGTCCC
CAGGCTCCCCAGCAGGCAGAAGTATGCAAAGCATGCATCTCAATTAGTCAGCAACCAGGTGTGGAAAGTC
CCCAGGCTCCCCAGCAGGCAGAAGTATGCAAAGCATGCATCTCAATTAGTCAGCAACCATAGTCCCGCCC
CTAACTCCGCCCATCCCGCCCCTAACTCCGCCCAGTTCCGCCCATTCTCCGCCCCATGGCTGACTAATTT
TTTTTATTTATGCAGAGGCCGAGGCCGCCTCTGCCTCTGAGCTATTCCAGAAGTAGTGAGGAGGCTTTTT
TGGAGGCCTAGGCTTTTGCAAAAAGCTCCCGGGAGCTTGTATATCCATTTTCGGATCTGATCAGCACGTG
TTGACAATTAATCATCGGCATAGTATATCGGCATAGTATAATACGACAAGGTGAGGAACTAAACCATGGC
CAAGTTGACCAGTGCCGTTCCGGTGCTCACCGCGCGCGACGTCGCCGGAGCGGTCGAGTTCTGGACCGAC
CGGCTCGGGTTCTCCCGGGACTTCGTGGAGGACGACTTCGCCGGTGTGGTCCGGGACGACGTGACCCTGT
TCATCAGCGCGGTCCAGGACCAGGTGGTGCCGGACAACACCCTGGCCTGGGTGTGGGTGCGCGGCCTGGA
CGAGCTGTACGCCGAGTGGTCGGAGGTCGTGTCCACGAACTTCCGGGACGCCTCCGGGCCGGCCATGACC
GAGATCGGCGAGCAGCCGTGGGGGCGGGAGTTCGCCCTGCGCGACCCGGCCGGCAACTGCGTGCACTTCG
TGGCCGAGGAGCAGGACTGACACGTGCTACGAGATTTCGATTCCACCGCCGCCTTCTATGAAAGGTTGGG
CTTCGGAATCGTTTTCCGGGACGCCGGCTGGATGATCCTCCAGCGCGGGGATCTCATGCTGGAGTTCTTC
GCCCACCCCAACTTGTTTATTGCAGCTTATAATGGTTACAAATAAAGCAATAGCATCACAAATTTCACAA
ATAAAGCATTTTTTTCACTGCATTCTAGTTGTGGTTTGTCCAAACTCATCAATGTATCTTATCATGTCTG
TATACCGTCGACCTCTAGCTAGAGCTTGGCGTAATCATGGTCATAGCTGTTTCCTGTGTGAAATTGTTAT
CCGCTCACAATTCCACACAACATACGAGCCGGAAGCATAAAGTGTAAAGCCTGGGGTGCCTAATGAGTGA
GCTAACTCACATTAATTGCGTTGCGCTCACTGCCCGCTTTCCAGTCGGGAAACCTGTCGTGCCAGCTGCA
TTAATGAATCGGCCAACGCGCGGGGAGAGGCGGTTTGCGTATTGGGCGCTCTTCCGCTTCCTCGCTCACT
GACTCGCTGCGCTCGGTCGTTCGGCTGCGGCGAGCGGTATCAGCTCACTCAAAGGCGGTAATACGGTTAT
CCACAGAATCAGGGGATAACGCAGGAAAGAACATGTGAGCAAAAGGCCAGCAAAAGGCCAGGAACCGTAA
AAAGGCCGCGTTGCTGGCGTTTTTCCATAGGCTCCGCCCCCCTGACGAG
